>Addgene plasmid #238592 | HiBiT-GPR75 Fusion Vector | depositor full sequence | sequence record 475067 | HiBiT-GPR75 Fusion Vector sequence 5924 bps
TCAATATTGGCCATTAGCCATATTATTCATTGGTTATATAGCATAAATCAATATTGGCTATTGGCCATTG
CATACGTTGTATCTATATCATAATATGTACATTTATATTGGCTCATGTCCAATATGACCGCCATGTTGGC
ATTGATTATTGACTAGTTATTAATAGTAATCAATTACGGGGTCATTAGTTCATAGCCCATATATGGAGTT
CCGCGTTACATAACTTACGGTAAATGGCCCGCCTGGCTGACCGCCCAACGACCCCCGCCCATTGACGTCA
ATAATGACGTATGTTCCCATAGTAACGCCAATAGGGACTTTCCATTGACGTCAATGGGTGGAGTATTTAC
GGTAAACTGCCCACTTGGCAGTACATCAAGTGTATCATATGCCAAGTCCGCCCCCTATTGACGTCAATGA
CGGTAAATGGCCCGCCTGGCATTATGCCCAGTACATGACCTTACGGGACTTTCCTACTTGGCAGTACATC
TACGTATTAGTCATCGCTATTACCATGGTGATGCGGTTTTGGCAGTACACCAATGGGCGTGGATAGCGGT
TTGACTCACGGGGATTTCCAAGTCTCCACCCCATTGACGTCAATGGGAGTTTGTTTTGGCACCAAAATCA
ACGGGACTTTCCAAAATGTCGTAATAACCCCGCCCCGTTGACGCAAATGGGCGGTAGGCGTGTACGGTGG
GAGGTCTATATAAGCAGAGCTGGTTTAGTGAACCGTCAGATCACTAGAAGCTTTATTGCGGTAGTTTATC
ACAGTTAAATTGCTAACGCAGTCAGTGCTTCTGACACAACAGTCTCGAACTTAAGCTGCAGAAGTTGGTC
GTGAGGCACTGGGCAGGTAAGTATCAAGGTTACAAGACAGGTTTAAGGAGACCAATAGAAACTGGGCTTG
TCGAGACAGAGAAGACTCTTGCGTTTCTGATAGGCACCTATTGGTCTTACTGACATCCACTTTGCCTTTC
TCTCCACAGGTGTCCACTCCCAGTTCAATTACAGCTCTTAAGGCTAGAGTATTAATACGACTCACTATAG
GGCTAGCGCTCACCATGGTGAGCGGCTGGCGGCTGTTCAAGAAGATTAGCGGGAGCTCCGGTGGCTCGAG
CGGTGCGATCGCCATGAACTCAACAGGCCACCTTCAGGATGCCCCCAATGCCACCTCGCTCCATGTGCCT
CACTCACAGGAAGGAAACAGCACCTCTCTCCAGGAGGGTCTTCAGGATCTCATCCACACAGCCACCTTGG
TGACCTGTACTTTTCTACTGGCGGTCATCTTCTGCCTGGGTTCCTATGGCAACTTCATTGTCTTCTTGTC
CTTCTTCGATCCAGCCTTCAGGAAATTCAGAACCAACTTTGATTTCATGATCCTGAACCTGTCCTTCTGT
GACCTCTTCATTTGTGGAGTGACAGCCCCCATGTTCACCTTTGTGTTATTCTTCAGCTCAGCCAGTAGTA
TCCCGGATGCTTTCTGCTTCACTTTCCATCTCACCAGTTCAGGCTTCATCATCATGTCTCTGAAGACAGT
GGCAGTGATCGCCCTGCACCGGCTCCGGATGGTGTTGGGGAAACAGCCTAATCGCACGGCCTCCTTTCCC
TGCACCGTACTCCTCACCCTGCTTCTCTGGGCCACCAGTTTCACCCTTGCCACCTTGGCTACCTTGAAAA
CCAGCAAGTCCCACCTCTGTCTTCCCATGTCCAGTCTGATTGCTGGAAAAGGGAAAGCCATTTTGTCTCT
CTATGTGGTCGACTTCACCTTCTGTGTTGCTGTGGTCTCTGTCTCTTACATCATGATTGCTCAGACCCTG
CGGAAGAACGCTCAAGTCAGAAAGTGCCCCCCTGTAATCACAGTCGATGCTTCCAGACCACAGCCTTTCA
TGGGGGTCCCTGTGCAGGGAGGTGGAGATCCCATCCAGTGTGCCATGCCGGCTCTGTATAGGAACCAGAA
TTACAACAAACTGCAGCACGTTCAGACCCGTGGATATACCAAGAGTCCCAACCAACTGGTCACCCCTGCA
GCAAGCCGACTCCAGCTCGTATCAGCCATCAACCTCTCCACTGCCAAGGATTCCAAAGCCGTGGTCACCT
GTGTGATCATTGTGCTGTCAGTCCTGGTGTGCTGTCTTCCACTGGGGATTTCCTTGGTACAGGTGGTTCT
CTCCAGCAATGGGAGCTTCATTCTTTACCAGTTTGAATTGTTTGGATTTACTCTTATATTTTTCAAGTCA
GGATTAAACCCTTTTATATATTCTCGGAACAGTGCAGGGCTGAGAAGGAAAGTGCTCTGGTGCCTCCAAT
ACATAGGCCTGGGTTTTTTCTGCTGCAAACAAAAGACTCGACTTCGAGCCATGGGAAAAGGGAACCTCGA
AGTCAACAGAAACAAATCCTCCCATCATGAAACAAACTCTGCCTACATGTTATCTCCAAAGCCACAGAAG
AAATTTGTGGACCAGGCTTGTGGCCCAAGTCATTCAAAAGAAAGTATGGTGAGTCCCAAGATCTCTGCTG
GACATCAACACTGTGGTCAGAGCAGCTCGACCCCCATCAACACTCGGATTGAACCTTACTACAGCATCTA
TAACAGCAGCCCTTCCCAGGAGGAGAGCAGCCCATGTAACTTACAGCCAGTAAACTCTTTTGGATTTGCC
AATTCATATATTGCCATGCATTATCACACCACTAATGACTTAGTGCAGGAATATGACAGCACTTCAGCCA
AGCAGATTCCAGTCCCCTCCGTTGTTTAAACGAATTCGGGCTCGGTACCCGGGGATCCTCTAGAGTCGAC
CTGCAGGCATGCAAGCTGATCCGGCTGCTAACAAAGCCCGAAAGGAAGCTGAGTTGGCTGCTGCCACCGC
TGAGCAATAACTAGCATAACCCCTTGGGGCGGCCGCTTCGAGCAGACATGATAAGATACATTGATGAGTT
TGGACAAACCACAACTAGAATGCAGTGAAAAAAATGCTTTATTTGTGAAATTTGTGATGCTATTGCTTTA
TTTGTAACCATTATAAGCTGCAATAAACAAGTTAACAACAACAATTGCATTCATTTTATGTTTCAGGTTC
AGGGGGAGATGTGGGAGGTTTTTTTAAGCAAGTAAAACCTCTACAAATGTGGTAAAATCGAATTTTAACA
AAATATTAACGCTTACAATTTCCTGATGCGGTATTTTCTCCTTACGCATCTGTGCGGTATTTCACACCGC
ATACGCGGATCTGCGCAGCACCATGGCCTGAAATAACCTCTGAAAGAGGAACTTGGTTAGGTACCTTCTG
AGGCGGAAAGAACCAGCTGTGGAATGTGTGTCAGTTAGGGTGTGGAAAGTCCCCAGGCTCCCCAGCAGGC
AGAAGTATGCAAAGCATGCATCTCAATTAGTCAGCAACCAGGTGTGGAAAGTCCCCAGGCTCCCCAGCAG
GCAGAAGTATGCAAAGCATGCATCTCAATTAGTCAGCAACCATAGTCCCGCCCCTAACTCCGCCCATCCC
GCCCCTAACTCCGCCCAGTTCCGCCCATTCTCCGCCCCATGGCTGACTAATTTTTTTTATTTATGCAGAG
GCCGAGGCCGCCTCGGCCTCTGAGCTATTCCAGAAGTAGTGAGGAGGCTTTTTTGGAGGCCTAGGCTTTT
GCAAAAAGCTTAATTAACTGTTGACAATTAATCATCGGCATAGTATATCGGCATAGTATAATACGACAAG
GTGAGGAACTAAACCCAGGAGGCAGATCATGATTGAACAAGATGGATTGCACGCAGGTTCTCCGGCCGCT
TGGGTGGAGAGGCTATTCGGCTATGACTGGGCACAACAGACAATCGGCTGCTCTGATGCCGCCGTGTTCC
GGCTGTCAGCGCAGGGGCGCCCGGTTCTTTTTGTCAAGACCGACCTGTCCGGTGCCCTGAATGAACTGCA
GGACGAGGCAGCGCGGCTATCGTGGCTGGCCACGACGGGCGTTCCTTGCGCAGCTGTGCTCGACGTTGTC
ACTGAAGCGGGAAGGGACTGGCTGCTATTGGGCGAAGTGCCGGGGCAGGATCTCCTGTCATCTCACCTTG
CTCCTGCCGAGAAAGTATCCATCATGGCTGATGCAATGCGGCGGCTGCATACGCTTGATCCGGCTACCTG
CCCATTCGACCACCAAGCGAAACATCGCATCGAGCGAGCACGTACTCGGATGGAAGCCGGTCTTGTCGAT
CAGGATGATCTGGACGAAGAGCATCAGGGGCTCGCGCCAGCCGAACTGTTCGCCAGGCTCAAGGCGCGCA
TGCCCGACGGCGAGGATCTCGTCGTGACCCATGGCGATGCCTGCTTGCCGAATATCATGGTGGAAAATGG
CCGCTTTTCTGGATTCATCGACTGTGGCCGGCTGGGTGTGGCGGACCGCTATCAGGACATAGCGTTGGCT
ACCCGTGATATTGCTGAAGAGCTTGGCGGCGAATGGGCTGACCGCTTCCTCGTGCTTTACGGTATCGCCG
CTCCCGATTCGCAGCGCATCGCCTTCTATCGCCTTCTTGACGAGTTCTTCTGAGCGGGACTCTGGGGTTC
GAAATGACCGACCAAGCGACGCCCAACCTGCCATCACGATGGCCGCAATAAAATATCTTTATTTTCATTA
CATCTGTGTGTTGGTTTTTTGTGTGAATCGATAGCGATAAGGATCCTCTTTGCGCTTGCGTTTTCCCTTG
TCCAGATAGCCCAGTAGCTGACATTCATCCGGGGTCAGCACCGTTTCTGCGGACTGGCTTTCTACCCGGT
ATCAGCTCACTCAAAGGCGGTAATACGGTTATCCACAGAATCAGGGGATAACGCAGGAAAGAACATGTGA
GCAAAAGGCCAGCAAAAGGCCAGGAACCGTAAAAAGGCCGCGTTGCTGGCGTTTTTCCATAGGCTCCGCC
CCCCTGACGAGCATCACAAAAATCGACGCTCAAGTCAGAGGTGGCGAAACCCGACAGGACTATAAAGATA
CCAGGCGTTTCCCCCTGGAAGCTCCCTCGTGCGCTCTCCTGTTCCGACCCTGCCGCTTACCGGATACCTG
TCCGCCTTTCTCCCTTCGGGAAGCGTGGCGCTTTCTCATAGCTCACGCTGTAGGTATCTCAGTTCGGTGT
AGGTCGTTCGCTCCAAGCTGGGCTGTGTGCACGAACCCCCCGTTCAGCCCGACCGCTGCGCCTTATCCGG
TAACTATCGTCTTGAGTCCAACCCGGTAAGACACGACTTATCGCCACTGGCAGCAGCCACTGGTAACAGG
ATTAGCAGAGCGAGGTATGTAGGCGGTGCTACAGAGTTCTTGAAGTGGTGGCCTAACTACGGCTACACTA
GAAGGACAGTATTTGGTATCTGCGCTCTGCTGAAGCCAGTTACCTTCGGAAAAAGAGTTGGTAGCTCTTG
ATCCGGCAAACAAACCACCGCTGGTAGCGGTGGTTTTTTTGTTTGCAAGCAGCAGATTACGCGCAGAAAA
AAAGGATTTCAAGAAGATCCTTTGATCTTTTCTACGGGGTCTGACGCTCAGTGGAACGAAAACTCACGTT
AAGGGATTTTGGTCATGAGATTATCAAAAAGGATCTTCACCTAGATCCTTTTATAGTCCGGAAATACAGG
AACGCACGCTGGATGGCCCTTCGCTGGGATGGTGAAACCATGAAAAATGGCAGCTTCAGTGGATTAAGTG
GGGGTAATGTGGCCTGTACCCTCTGGTTGCATAGGTATTCATACGGTTAAAATTTATCAGGCGCGATTGC
GGCAGTTTTTCGGGTGGTTTGTTGCCATTTTTACCTGTCTGCTGCCGTGATCGCGCTGAACGCGTTTTAG
CGGTGCGTACAATTAAGGGATTATGGTAAATCCACTTACTGTCTGCCCTCGTAGCCATCGAGATAAACCG
CAGTACTCCGGCCACGATGCGTCCGGCGTAGAGGATCGAGATCT
Features (pLannotate 1.2.2; 19 found; start..end, strand, type, name):
    140..517     +  enhancer       CMV enhancer: human cytomegalovirus immediate early enhancer
    519..718     +  promoter       CMV promoter: human cytomegalovirus (CMV) immediate early promoter
    857..989     +  intron         chimeric intron: chimera between introns from human β-globin and immunoglobulin heavy chain genes
   1033..1051    +  promoter       T7 promoter: promoter for bacteriophage T7 RNA polymerase
   1134..2753    +  CDS            GPR75: GPR75_HUMAN - Experimental evidence at protein level: Swiss-Prot protein existence level 1. G protein-coupled receptor that is activated by the chemokine CCL5/RANTES. Probably coupled to heterotrimeric Gq proteins, it stimulates inositol trisphosphate production and calcium mobilization upon activation. Together with CCL5/RANTES, may play a role in neuron survival through activation of a downstream signaling pathway involving the PI3, Akt and MAP kinases. CCL5/RANTES may also regulate insulin secretion by pancreatic islet cells through activation of this receptor. From Homo sapiens (Human).
   2762..2817    +  misc_feature   MCS: pUC18/19 multiple cloning site
   2824..2873    +  CDS            SET1 (fragment): solubility-enhancement tag derived from T7 phage gene 10B
   2881..2900    +  terminator     T7 terminator (fragment): transcription terminator for bacteriophage T7 RNA polymerase
   2922..3043    -  polyA_signal   SV40 poly(A) signal: SV40 polyadenylation signal
   3066..3134    -  CDS            large T antigen (fragment): large T antigen from SV40 (simian virus 40)
   3139..3171    +  rep_origin     M13 ori (fragment): M13 bacteriophage origin of replication; arrow indicates direction of (+) strand synthesis
   3172..3223    -  misc_feature   bom (fragment): basis of mobility region from pBR322
   3288..3645    +  promoter       SV40 promoter: SV40 enhancer and early promoter
   3660..3707    +  promoter       EM7 promoter: synthetic bacterial promoter&nbsp
   3739..4530    +  CDS            neo: KKA2_KLEPN - Also known as kan, nptII. Experimental evidence at protein level: Swiss-Prot protein existence level 1. Resistance to kanamycin, neomycin, paromomycin, ribostamycin, butirosin and gentamicin B. From Klebsiella pneumoniae.
   4597..4645    +  polyA_signal   poly(A) signal: synthetic polyadenylation signal
   4666..4755    -  CDS            tnpA (fragment): TN5P_ECOLX - Also known as tnp. Experimental evidence at protein level: Swiss-Prot protein existence level 1. Mediates transposition of transposon Tn5 by a 'cut and paste' mechanism. First, the monomeric transposase binds the 19 bp inverted DNA repeats flanking the transposon. Then, dimerization of the DNA- bound transposase creates a synaptic DNA complex. After nicking of the first DNA strand, excision of the transposon proceeds through a series of intermediates. The transposase then mediates the insertion of the transposon at a new site by strand transfer. The activity of the wild- type tran
   4884..5472    -  rep_origin     ori: high-copy-number ColE1/pMB1/pBR322/pUC origin of replication
   5588..5871    +  misc_feature   cer region: ColE1-derived recombination site that helps to maintain plasmids as monomers
