[The description below was written by a language model from this plasmid's Addgene catalogue record and pLannotate feature annotations shown in this document.]
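Description:
HiBiT-GPR75 Fusion Vector is a mammalian expression plasmid built on the pBiT3.1-N [CMV/HiBiT/Blast] backbone, designed to produce human GPR75 carrying an N-terminal HiBiT tag. Transcription is driven by the human cytomegalovirus immediate-early enhancer and promoter, followed by a chimeric β-globin/immunoglobulin intron that generally improves mRNA processing and expression. A T7 promoter sits just upstream of the coding region and could support in vitro transcription. The annotated GPR75 open reading frame is wild type according to the record and encodes a G protein-coupled receptor reported to respond to the chemokine CCL5/RANTES and to signal through Gq-type pathways. The HiBiT tag, supplied by the backbone, was not picked up as a separate feature, but the gap between the T7 promoter and the GPR75 CDS is where it would be expected. HiBiT is a short peptide that complements the LgBiT polypeptide to reconstitute NanoLuc-type luciferase activity, so the tagged receptor can be quantified by luminescence, for example to follow expression level, surface presentation or internalisation. An SV40 polyadenylation signal lies downstream of the insert and residual cloning sites.

The plasmid replicates in E. coli at high copy from a ColE1/pUC-type origin, with a cer site that helps keep it monomeric, and is selected with kanamycin. The marker cassette places an SV40 early promoter and a bacterial EM7 promoter in tandem before the nptII (neo/kan) gene and a synthetic poly(A) signal, an arrangement that permits expression in both bacterial and mammalian cells. The catalogue lists blasticidin as the mammalian selectable marker, yet no blasticidin resistance gene appears in the feature table, so this discrepancy should be checked against the sequence. Several short annotated fragments are probably incidental matches.
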