Addgene plasmid #238592: HiBiT-GPR75 Fusion Vector
Purpose: Express HiBiT-GPR75 Fusion Protein in Mammalian Cells under a CMV promoter
Depositing lab: Promega Corporation.
Backbone
  Vector backbone: pBiT3.1-N [CMV/HiBiT/Blast] Vector
  Vector type: Mammalian Expression
  Selectable markers: Blasticidin
Growth in bacteria
  Bacterial resistance: Kanamycin, 50 μg/mL
  Growth temperature: 37°C
  Growth strain: DH5alpha
  Copy number: High Copy
Gene/Insert
  Gene/Insert name: GPR75
  Species: H. sapiens (human)
  Mutation: None
  Entrez Gene: GPR75 (a.k.a. GPRchr2, WI31133)
  Promoter: CMV
  Tag / fusion protein: HiBiT (N terminal on backbone)
  Cloning method: Other
Terms and licenses: Academic/Nonprofit Terms; Industry Terms
How to cite: HiBiT-GPR75 Fusion Vector was a gift from Promega Corporation (Addgene plasmid # 238592 ; http://n2t.net/addgene:238592 ; RRID:Addgene_238592)
